>Addgene plasmid #174277 | pAPM-miR30-MOV10-ts1 | addgene full sequence | sequence record 343752 | Addgene NGS Result
CGCCCATTCTCCGCCCCATGGCTGACTAATTTTTTTTATTTATGCAGAGGCCGAGGCCGCCTCTGCCTCT
GAGCTATTCCAGAAGTAGTGAGGAGGCTTTTTTGGAGGCCTAGGCTTTTGCAAAAAGCTCGCGTTGACAT
TGATTATTGACTAGTTATTAATAGTAATCAATTACGGGGTCATTAGTTCATAGCCCATATATGGAGTTCC
GCGTTACATAACTTACGGTAAATGGCCCGCCTGGCTGACCGCCCAACGACCCCCGCCCATTGACGTCAAT
AATGACGTATGTTCCCATAGTAACGCCAATAGGGACTTTCCATTGACGTCAATGGGTGGAGTATTTACGG
TAAACTGCCCACTTGGCAGTACATCAAGTGTATCATATGCCAAGTACGCCCCCTATTGACGTCAATGACG
GTAAATGGCCCGCCTGGCATTATGCCCAGTACATGACCTTATGGGACTTTCCTACTTGGCAGTACATCTA
CGTATTAGTCATCGCTATTACCATGGTGATGCGGTTTTGGCAGTACATCAATGGGCGTGGATAGCGGTTT
GACTCACGGGGATTTCCAAGTCTCCACCCCATTGACGTCAATGGGAGTTTGTTTTGGCACCAAAATCAAC
GGGACTTTCCAAAATGTCGTAACAACTCCGCCCCATTGACGCAAATGGGCGGTAGGCGTGTACGGTGGGA
GGTCTATATAAGCAGCGCGTTTTGCCTGTACTGGGTCTCTCTGGTTAGACCAGATCTGAGCCTGGGAGCT
CTCTGGCTAACTAGGGAACCCACTGCTTAAGCCTCAATAAAGCTTGCCTTGAGTGCTTCAAGTAGTGTGT
GCCCGTCTGTTGTGAGACTCTGGTAACTAGAGATCCCTCAGACCCTTTTAGTCAGTGTGGAAAATCTCTA
GCAGTGGCGCCCGAACAGGGACTTGAAAGCGAAAGGGAAACCAGAGGAGCTCTCTCGACGCAGGACTCGG
CTTGCTGAAGCGCGCACGGCAAGAGGCGAGGGGCGGCGACTGGTGAGTACGCCAAAAATTTTGACTAGCG
GAGGCTAGAAGGAGAGAGATGGGTGCGAGAGCGTCAGTATTAAGCGGGGGAGAATTAGATCGCGATGGGA
AAAAATTCGGTTAAGGCCAGGGGGAAAGAAAAAATATAAATTAAAACATATAGTATGGGCAAGCAGGGAG
CTAGAACGATTCGCAGTTAATCCTGGCCTGTTAGAAACATCAGAAGGCTGTAGACAAATACTGGGACAGC
TACAACCATCCCTTCAGACAGGATCAGAAGAACTTAGATCATTATATAATACAGTAGCAACCCTCTATTG
TGTGCATCAAAGGATAGAGATAAAAGACACCAAGGAAGCTTTAGACAAGATAGAGGAAGAGCAAAACAAA
AGTAAGACCACCGCACAGCAAGCGGCCGGCCGCTGATCTTCAGACCTGGAGGAGGAGATATGAGGGACAA
TTGGAGAAGTGAATTATATAAATATAAAGTAGTAAAAATTGAACCATTAGGAGTAGCACCCACCAAGGCA
AAGAGAAGAGTGGTGCAGAGAGAAAAAAGAGCAGTGGGAATAGGAGCTTTGTTCCTTGGGTTCTTGGGAG
CAGCAGGAAGCACTATGGGCGCAGCGTCAATGACGCTGACGGTACAGGCCAGACAATTATTGTCTGGTAT
AGTGCAGCAGCAGAACAATTTGCTGAGGGCTATTGAGGCGCAACAGCATCTGTTGCAACTCACAGTCTGG
GGCATCAAGCAGCTCCAGGCAAGAATCCTGGCTGTGGAAAGATACCTAAAGGATCAACAGCTCCTGGGGA
TTTGGGGTTGCTCTGGAAAACTCATTTGCACCACTGCTGTGCCTTGGAATGCTAGTTGGAGTAATAAATC
TCTGGAACAGATTTGGAATCACACGACTTGGATGGAGTGGGACAGAGAAATTAACAATTACACAAGCTTA
ATACACTCCTTAATTGAAGAATCGCAAAACCAGCAAGAAAAGAATGAACAAGAATTATTGGAATTAGATA
AATGGGCAAGTTTGTGGAATTGGTTTAACATAACAAATTGGCTGTGGTATATAAAATTATTCATAATGAT
AGTAGGAGGCTTGGTAGGTTTAAGAATAGTTTTTGCTGTACTTTCTATAGTGAATAGAGTTAGGCAGGGA
TATTCACCATTATCGTTTCAGACCCACCTCCCAACCCCGAGGGGACCCGACAGGCCCGAAGGAATAGAAG
AAGAAGGTGGAGAGAGAGACAGAGACAGATCCATTCGATTAGTGAACGGATCGGCACTGCGTGCGCCAAT
TCTGCAGACAAATGGCAGTATTCATCCACAATTTTAAAAGAAAAGGGGGGATTGGGGGGTACAGTGCAGG
GGAAAGAATAGTAGACATAATAGCAACAGACATACAAACTAAAGAATTACAAAAACAAATTACAAAAATT
CAAAATTTTCGGGTTTATTACAGGGACAGCAGAGATCCAGTTTGGTTAATTAACTGCAGCCCCGATAAAA
TAAAAGATTTTATTTAGTCTCCAGAAAAAGGGGGGAATGAAAGACCCCACCTGTAGGTTTGGCAAGCTAG
CTGCAGTAACGCCATTTTGCAAGGCATGGAAAAATACCAAACCAAGAATAGAGAAGTTCAGATCAAGGGC
GGGTACATGAAAATAGCTAACGTTGGGCCAAACAGGATATCTGCGGTGAGCAGTTTCGGCCCCGGCCCGG
GGCCAAGAACAGATGGTCACCGCAGTTTCGGCCCCGGCCCGAGGCCAAGAACAGATGGTCCCCAGATATG
GCCCAACCCTCAGCAGTTTCTTAAGACCCATCAGATGTTTCCAGGCTCCCCCAAGGACCTGAAATGACCC
TGCGCCTTATTTGAATTAACCAATCAGCCTGCTTCTCGCTTCTGTTCGCGCGCTTCTGCTTCCCGAGCTC
TATAAAAGAGCTCACAACCCCTCACTCGGCGCGCCAGTCCTCCGACAGACTGAGTCGCCCGGGGGTCTAG
AACGCGTGCCGCCATGACCGAATACAAACCTACCGTGAGGCTGGCTACAAGAGATGATGTCCCAAGGGCT
GTGAGAACACTGGCCGCCGCTTTTGCCGATTACCCTGCCACACGCCACACTGTGGACCCAGATCGGCATA
TCGAGAGAGTGACTGAGCTGCAGGAACTGTTCCTGACCCGAGTGGGCCTGGACATTGGGAAGGTCTGGGT
CGCAGACGATGGAGCAGCTGTGGCTGTCTGGACCACACCAGAGAGCGTGGAAGCCGGAGCTGTCTTTGCA
GAGATCGGCCCTAGAATGGCAGAACTGAGCGGCTCCAGGCTGGCAGCACAGCAGCAGATGGAGGGACTGC
TGGCCCCACACAGGCCTAAGGAACCAGCATGGTTCCTGGCTACCGTGGGGGTCTCTCCTGACCATCAGGG
CAAAGGACTGGGAAGTGCTGTGGTCCTGCCAGGAGTGGAGGCTGCAGAACGAGCTGGAGTCCCTGCATTT
CTGGAGACCTCTGCTCCACGAAACCTGCCCTTCTATGAACGGCTGGGCTTTACTGTGACCGCAGATGTGG
AGGTCCCCGAAGGACCTAGGACCTGGTGCATGACACGCAAACCCGGCGCCTGAGCGATCGCCGCGGCCGC
CTTCTTAACCCAACAGAAGGCTCGAGAAGGTATATTGCTGTTGACAGTGAGCGACAGGAATACCGGGTCT
TAATATAGTGAAGCCACAGATGTATATTAAGACCCGGTATTCCTGCTGCCTACTGCCTCGGACTTCAAGG
GGCTAGAATTCGGCAGCTGTAGATCTTAGCCACTTTTTAAAAGAAAAGGGGGGACTGGAAGGGCTAACTG
CATCCGGACTGTACTGGGTCTCTCTGGTTAGACCAGATCTGAGCCTGGGAGCTCTCTGGCTAACTAGGGA
ACCCACTGCTTAAGCCTCAATAAAGCTTGCCTTGAGTGCTTCAAGTAGTGTGTGCCCGTCTGTTGTGTGA
CTCTGGTAACTAGAGATCCCTCAGACCCTTTTAGTCAGTGTGGAAAATCTCTAGCAGGGCCCGTTTCATG
TGAGCAAAAGGCCAGCAAAAGGCCAGGAACCGTAAAAAGGCCGCGTTGCTGGCGTTTTTCCATAGGCTCC
GCCCCCCTGACGAGCATCACAAAAATCGACGCTCAAGTCAGAGGTGGCGAAACCCGACAGGACTATAAAG
ATACCAGGCGTTTCCCCCTGGAAGCTCCCTCGTGCGCTCTCCTGTTCCGACCCTGCCGCTTACCGGATAC
CTGTCCGCCTTTCTCCCTTCGGGAAGCGTGGCGCTTTCTCATAGCTCACGCTGTAGGTATCTCAGTTCGG
TGTAGGTCGTTCGCTCCAAGCTGGGCTGTGTGCACGAACCCCCCGTTCAGCCCGACCGCTGCGCCTTATC
CGGTAACTATCGTCTTGAGTCCAACCCGGTAAGACACGACTTATCGCCACTGGCAGCAGCCACTGGTAAC
AGGATTAGCAGAGCGAGGTATGTAGGCGGTGCTACAGAGTTCTTGAAGTGGTGGCCTAACTACGGCTACA
CTAGAAGAACAGTATTTGGTATCTGCGCTCTGCTGAAGCCAGTTACCTTCGGAAAAAGAGTTGGTAGCTC
TTGATCCGGCAAACAAACCACCGCTGGTAGCGGTGGTTTTTTTGTTTGCAAGCAGCAGATTACGCGCAGA
AAAAAAGGATCTCAAGAAGATCCTTTGATCTTTTCTACGGGGTCTGACGCTCAGTGGAACGAAAACTCAC
GTTAAGGGATTTTGGTCATGAGATTATCAAAAAGGATCTTCACCTAGATCCTTTTAAATTAAAAATGAAG
TTTTAAATCAATCTAAAGTATATATGAGTAAACTTGGTCTGACAGTTACCAATGCTTAATCAGTGAGGCA
CCTATCTCAGCGATCTGTCTATTTCGTTCATCCATAGTTGCCTGACTCCCCGTCGTGTAGATAACTACGA
TACGGGAGGGCTTACCATCTGGCCCCAGTGCTGCAATGATACCGCGAGACCCACGCTCACCGGCTCCAGA
TTTATCAGCAATAAACCAGCCAGCCGGAAGGGCCGAGCGCAGAAGTGGTCCTGCAACTTTATCCGCCTCC
ATCCAGTCTATTAATTGTTGCCGGGAAGCTAGAGTAAGTAGTTCGCCAGTTAATAGTTTGCGCAACGTTG
TTGCCATTGCTACAGGCATCGTGGTGTCACGCTCGTCGTTTGGTATGGCTTCATTCAGCTCCGGTTCCCA
ACGATCAAGGCGAGTTACATGATCCCCCATGTTGTGCAAAAAAGCGGTTAGCTCCTTCGGTCCTCCGATC
GTTGTCAGAAGTAAGTTGGCCGCAGTGTTATCACTCATGGTTATGGCAGCACTGCATAATTCTCTTACTG
TCATGCCATCCGTAAGATGCTTTTCTGTGACTGGTGAGTACTCAACCAAGTCATTCTGAGAATAGTGTAT
GCGGCGACCGAGTTGCTCTTGCCCGGCGTCAATACGGGATAATACCGCGCCACATAGCAGAACTTTAAAA
GTGCTCATCATTGGAAAACGTTCTTCGGGGCGAAAACTCTCAAGGATCTTACCGCTGTTGAGATCCAGTT
CGATGTAACCCACTCGTGCACCCAACTGATCTTCAGCATCTTTTACTTTCACCAGCGTTTCTGGGTGAGC
AAAAACAGGAAGGCAAAATGCCGCAAAAAAGGGAATAAGGGCGACACGGAAATGTTGAATACTCATACTC
TTCCTTTTTCAATATTATTGAAGCATTTATCAGGGTTATTGTCTCATGAGCGGATACATATTTGAATGTA
TTTAGAAAAATAAACAAATAGGGGTTCCGCGCACATTTCCCCGAAAAGTGCCACCTGACGTCGACGGATC
GGGAGATCTCCCGATCCCCTATGGTGCACTCTCAGTACAATCTGCTCTGATGCCGCATAGTTAAGCCAGT
ATCTGCTCCCTGCTTGTGTGTTGGAGGTCGCTGAGTAGTGCGCGAGCAAAATTTAAGCTACAACAAGGCA
AGGCTTGACCGACAATTGCATGAAGAATCTGCTTAGGGTTAGGCGTTTTGCGCTGCTTCGCGATGTACGG
GCCAGATATACGCGCTGTGGAATGTGTGTCAGTTAGGGTGTGGAAAGTCCCCAGGCTCCCCAGCAGGCAG
AAGTATGCAAAGCATGCATCTCAATTAGTCAGCAACCAGGTGTGGAAAGTCCCCAGGCTCCCCAGCAGGC
AGAAGTATGCAAAGCATGCATCTCAATTAGTCAGCAACCATAGTCCCGCCCCTAACTCCGCCCATCCCGC
CCCTAACTCCGCCCAGTTC
Features (pLannotate 1.2.2; 19 found; start..end, strand, type, name):
    136..515     +  enhancer       CMV enhancer: human cytomegalovirus immediate early enhancer
    516..715     +  promoter       CMV promoter: human cytomegalovirus (CMV) immediate early promoter
    733..913     +  LTR            5' LTR (truncated): truncated 5' long terminal repeat (LTR) from HIV-1
    960..1085    +  misc_feature   HIV-1 Ψ: packaging signal of human immunodeficiency virus type 1
   1069..1407    +  CDS            HIV-1 gag (fragment): gag protein from human immunodeficiency virus 1; gag
   1582..1815    +  misc_feature   RRE: The Rev response element (RRE) of HIV-1 allows for Rev-dependent mRNA export from the nucleus to the cytoplasm.
   2192..2292    +  CDS            Rev (fragment): human immunodeficiency virus 1 (HIV-1) Rev protein; rev; enhances nuclear export of unspliced and incompletely spliced viral mRNAs
   2342..2459    +  misc_feature   cPPT/CTS: central polypurine tract and central termination sequence of HIV-1
   2596..3003    +  promoter       SFFV promoter: spleen focus-forming virus long terminal repeat (LTR) promoter
   3024..3620    +  CDS            pac: PUAC_STRAD - Protein predicted: Swiss-Prot protein existence level 4. Detoxification of puromycin. From Streptomyces alboniger.
   3645..3690    +  ncRNA          5' miR-30a (fragment): sequence upstream of the 71-nt precursor of the human miR-30a microRNA (Zeng et al., 2002) miRNA
   3760..3785    +  ncRNA          3' miR-30a (fragment): sequence downstream of the 71-nt precursor of the human miR-30a microRNA (Zeng et al., 2002) miRNA
   3815..3834    +  misc_feature   cPPT/CTS (fragment): central polypurine tract and central termination sequence of HIV-1
   3866..4046    +  LTR            5' LTR (truncated): truncated 5' long terminal repeat (LTR) from HIV-1
   4117..4705    -  rep_origin     ori: high-copy-number ColE1/pMB1/pBR322/pUC origin of replication
   4876..5736    -  CDS            AmpR: β-lactamase; bla; confers resistance to ampicillin, carbenicillin, and related antibiotics
   5737..5841    -  promoter       AmpR promoter: bla
   5900..5952    -  misc_feature   bom (fragment): basis of mobility region from pBR322
   6114..124     +  promoter       SV40 promoter (across the origin): SV40 enhancer and early promoter
