[The description below was written by a language model from this plasmid's Addgene catalogue record and pLannotate feature annotations shown in this document.]
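Description:
pAPM-miR30-MOV10-ts1 is an HIV-1-based lentiviral RNAi vector built on the pAPM-miR30 backbone and designed to knock down human MOV10. The 6.3 kb plasmid is propagated in bacteria through a high-copy ColE1/pUC-type origin and an ampicillin resistance gene (β-lactamase). A recombination-tolerant host strain is listed, as is common for LTR-containing plasmids.

The transfer cassette begins with a CMV enhancer/promoter fused to a truncated 5' LTR, an arrangement that typically allows genomic RNA to be transcribed in packaging cells without Tat. It is followed by the HIV-1 Ψ packaging signal with an adjoining gag fragment, the Rev response element for Rev-dependent nuclear export, and a cPPT/CTS element that aids nuclear import of the reverse-transcribed genome. The second LTR is also annotated as a truncated form, consistent with a self-inactivating design, although the record does not say so explicitly.

Between these viral elements, a single spleen focus-forming virus (SFFV) LTR promoter drives one transcript. It encodes the puromycin N-acetyltransferase gene (pac) and, immediately downstream, a MOV10-targeting hairpin embedded between 5' and 3' flanking sequences from human miR-30a. Because the shRNA sits in a microRNA scaffold, it can be expressed from this Pol II promoter and processed by the endogenous miRNA pathway. This couples puromycin selection directly to expression of the knockdown RNA. The "ts1" suffix probably denotes one of several target sites, but the record does not confirm this.

The associated publication concerns innate immune detection of intron-containing RNA from the HIV-1 provirus, where the vector would serve for stable depletion of MOV10 in transduced human cells. An SV40 promoter is also annotated in the backbone, and the record does not state its function.
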