Addgene plasmid #174277: pAPM-miR30-MOV10-ts1
Purpose: MOV10 knockdown
Depositing lab: Jeremy Luban. Depositing organization: University of Massachusetts, Worcester. Publication: IFIH1 (MDA5) is required for innate immune detection of intron-containing RNA expressed from the HIV-1 provirus. Guney MH, Nagalekshmi K, McCauley SM, Carbone C, Aydemir O, Luban J. Proc Natl Acad Sci U S A. 2024 Jul 16;121(29):e2404349121. doi: 10.1073/pnas.2404349121. Epub 2024 Jul 10. PubMed 38985764.
Backbone
  Vector backbone: pAPM-miR30
  Vector type: Lentiviral, RNAi
  Selectable markers: Puromycin
Growth in bacteria
  Bacterial resistance: Ampicillin, 100 μg/mL
  Growth temperature: 30°C
  Growth strain: NEB Stable
  Copy number: High Copy
Gene/Insert
  Gene/Insert name: MOV10 shRNA
  gRNA/shRNA sequence: TATTAAGACCCGGTATTCCTGC
  Species: H. sapiens (human)
  Entrez Gene: MOV10 (a.k.a. fSAP113, gb110)
  Promoter: SFFV
  Cloning method: Restriction Enzyme; 5′ cloning site unknown (unknown if destroyed)
Terms and licenses: Academic/Nonprofit Terms; Industry Terms: Not Available to Industry
Depositor comments: Please visit https://doi.org/10.1101/2023.11.17.567619 for bioRxiv preprint.
How to cite: pAPM-miR30-MOV10-ts1 was a gift from Jeremy Luban (Addgene plasmid # 174277 ; http://n2t.net/addgene:174277 ; RRID:Addgene_174277)
